>Addgene plasmid #130548 | pTK_BsmBI_LacZ_Cherry_Nanotag_109 | depositor full sequence | sequence record 249864 | pTK_BsmBI_LacZ_Cherry_Nanotag_109 sequence 4941 bps
AATAAAATATCTTTATTTTCATTACATCTGTGTGTTGGTTTTTTGTGTGAATCGATAGTACTAACATACG
CTCTCCATCAAAACAAAACGAAACAAAACAAACTAGCAAAATAGGCTGTCCCCAGTGCAAGTGCAGGTGC
CAGAACATTTCTCTATCGATAGGTACCGAGCTCGAGTTGTGCAGGAGACGGGCGCCGCTACAGGGCGCGT
CCCATTCGCCATTCAGGCTGCGCAACTGTTGGGAAGGGCGATCGGTGCGGGCCTCTTCGCTATTACGCCA
GCTGGCGAAAGGGGGATGTGCTGCAAGGCGATTAAGTTGGGTAACGCCAGGGTTTTCCCAGTCACGACGT
TGTAAAACGACGGCCAGTGAGCGCGCGTAATACGACTCACTATAGGGCGAATTGGGTACCGGGCCCCCCC
TCGAGGTCCTCCAGCTTTTGTTCCCTTTAGTGAGGGTTAATTGCGCGCTTGGCGTAATCATGGTCATAGC
TGTTTCCTGTGTGAAATTGTTATCCGCTCACAATTCCACACAACATACGAGCCGGAAGCATAAAGTGTAA
AGCCTGGGGTGCCTAATGAGTGAGCTAACTCACATTAATTGCGTTGCGCTCACTGCCCGCTTTCCACCGG
TCGTCTCACGGTGGCTAGCCCGGGCTCGAGATCTGCGATCTAAGTAAGCTTGCTGCTTCATCCCCGTGGC
CCGTTGCTCGCGTTTGCTGGCGGTGTCCCCGGAAGAAATATATTTGCATGTCTTTAGTTCTATGATGACA
CAAACCCCGCCCAGCGTCTTGTCATTGGCGAATTCGAACACGCAGATGCAGTCGGGGCGGCGCGGTCCCA
GGTCCACTTCGCATATTAAGGTGACGCGTGTGGCCTCGAACACCGAGCGACCCTGCAGCGACCCGCTTAA
CAGCGTCAACAGCGTGCCGCAGATCCCAAGCTTGCGGCCGCTTAAGCTGCAGAAGTTGGTCGTGAGGCAC
TGGGCAGGTAAGTATCAAGGTTACAAGACAGGTTTAAGGAGACCAATAGAAACTGGGCTTGTCGAGACAG
AGAAGACTCTTGCGTTTCTGATAGGCACCTATTGGTCTTACTGACATCCACTTTGCCTTTCTCTCCACAG
GTGTCCACTCCCAGGTTCAATACAGCTCTTAAGCGGCCGCAAGCTAGCTTGCCGCCACCATGGTGAGCAA
GGGCGAGGAGGATAACATGGCCATCATCAAGGAGTTCATGCGCTTCAAGGTGCACATGGAGGGCTCCGTG
AACGGCCACGAGTTCGAGATCGAGGGCGAGGGCGAGGGCCGCCCCTACGAGGGCACCCAGACCGCCAAGC
TGAAGGTGACCAAGGGTGGCCCCCTGCCCTTCGCCTGGGACATCCTGTCCCCTCAGTTCATGTACGGCTC
CAAGGCCTACGTGAAGCACCCCGCCGACATCCCCGACTACTTGAAGCTGTCCTTCCCCGAGGGCTTCAAG
TGGGAGCGCGTGATGAACTTCGAGGACGGCGGCGTGGTGACCGTGACCCAGGACTCCTCCCTGCAGGACG
GCGAGTTCATCTACAAGGTGAAGCTGCGCGGCACCAACTTCCCCTCCGACGGCCCCGTAATGCAGAAGAA
GACCATGGGCTGGGAGGCCTCCTCCGAGCGGATGTACCCCGAGGACGGCGCCCTGAAGGGCGAGATCAAG
CAGAGGCTGAAGCTGAAGGACGGCGGCCACTACGACGCTGAGGTCAAGACCACCTACAAGGCCAAGAAGC
CCGTGCAGCTGCCCGGCGCCTACAACGTCAACATCAAGTTGGACATCACCTCCCACAACGAGGACTACAC
CATCGTGGAACAGTACGAACGCGCCGAGGGCCGCCACTCCACCGGCGGCATGGACGAGCTGTACAAGTGA
GCCTCTAGACTCCCTCAGCGGCGCGCCATCGGAGCATATCGTGCTTGTCGATTAGGAGCCTGTCTGCTTG
AACCGTTTGGGTGGGCGATACTTCAGTCGCATGCCGTTTGACAAGAGACACTTAGATCTCACGTGTCTAG
AGTCGGGGCGGCCGGCCGCTTCGAGCAGACATGATAAGATACATTGATGAGTTTGGACAAACCACAACTA
GAATGCAGTGAAAAAAATGCTTTATTTGTGAAATTTGTGATGCTATTGCTTTATTTGTAACCATTATAAG
CTGCAATAAACAAGTTAACAACAACAATTGCATTCATTTTATGTTTCAGGTTCAGGGGGAGGTGTGGGAG
GTTTTTTAAAGCAAGTAAAACCTCTACAAATGTGGTAAAATCGATAAGGATCCGTCGACCGATGCCCTTG
AGAGCCTTCAACCCAGTCAGCTCCTTCCGGTGGGCGCGGGGCATGACTATCGTCGCCGCACTTATGACTG
TCTTCTTTATCATGCAACTCGTAGGACAGGTGCCGGCAGCGCTCTTCCGCTTCCTCGCTCACTGACTCGC
TGCGCTCGGTCGTTCGGCTGCGGCGAGCGGTATCAGCTCACTCAAAGGCGGTAATACGGTTATCCACAGA
ATCAGGGGATAACGCAGGAAAGAACATGTGAGCAAAAGGCCAGCAAAAGGCCAGGAACCGTAAAAAGGCC
GCGTTGCTGGCGTTTTTCCATAGGCTCCGCCCCCCTGACGAGCATCACAAAAATCGACGCTCAAGTCAGA
GGTGGCGAAACCCGACAGGACTATAAAGATACCAGGCGTTTCCCCCTGGAAGCTCCCTCGTGCGCTCTCC
TGTTCCGACCCTGCCGCTTACCGGATACCTGTCCGCCTTTCTCCCTTCGGGAAGCGTGGCGCTTTCTCAA
TGCTCACGCTGTAGGTATCTCAGTTCGGTGTAGGTCGTTCGCTCCAAGCTGGGCTGTGTGCACGAACCCC
CCGTTCAGCCCGACCGCTGCGCCTTATCCGGTAACTATCGTCTTGAGTCCAACCCGGTAAGACACGACTT
ATCGCCACTGGCAGCAGCCACTGGTAACAGGATTAGCAGAGCGAGGTATGTAGGCGGTGCTACAGAGTTC
TTGAAGTGGTGGCCTAACTACGGCTACACTAGAAGGACAGTATTTGGTATCTGCGCTCTGCTGAAGCCAG
TTACCTTCGGAAAAAGAGTTGGTAGCTCTTGATCCGGCAAACAAACCACCGCTGGTAGCGGTGGTTTTTT
TGTTTGCAAGCAGCAGATTACGCGCAGAAAAAAAGGATCTCAAGAAGATCCTTTGATCTTTTCTACGGGG
TCTGACGCTCAGTGGAACGAAAACTCACGTTAAGGGATTTTGGTCATGAGATTATCAAAAAGGATCTTCA
CCTAGATCCTTTTAAATTAAAAATGAAGTTTTAAATCAATCTAAAGTATATATGAGTAAACTTGGTCTGA
CAGTTACCAATGCTTAATCAGTGAGGCACCTATCTCAGCGATCTGTCTATTTCGTTCATCCATAGTTGCC
TGACTCCCCGTCGTGTAGATAACTACGATACGGGAGGGCTTACCATCTGGCCCCAGTGCTGCAATGATAC
CGCGAGACCCACGCTCACCGGCTCCAGATTTATCAGCAATAAACCAGCCAGCCGGAAGGGCCGAGCGCAG
AAGTGGTCCTGCAACTTTATCCGCCTCCATCCAGTCTATTAATTGTTGCCGGGAAGCTAGAGTAAGTAGT
TCGCCAGTTAATAGTTTGCGCAACGTTGTTGCCATTGCTACAGGCATCGTGGTGTCACGCTCGTCGTTTG
GTATGGCTTCATTCAGCTCCGGTTCCCAACGATCAAGGCGAGTTACATGATCCCCCATGTTGTGCAAAAA
AGCGGTTAGCTCCTTCGGTCCTCCGATCGTTGTCAGAAGTAAGTTGGCCGCAGTGTTATCACTCATGGTT
ATGGCAGCACTGCATAATTCTCTTACTGTCATGCCATCCGTAAGATGCTTTTCTGTGACTGGTGAGTACT
CAACCAAGTCATTCTGAGAATAGTGTATGCGGCGACCGAGTTGCTCTTGCCCGGCGTCAATACGGGATAA
TACCGCGCCACATAGCAGAACTTTAAAAGTGCTCATCATTGGAAAACGTTCTTCGGGGCGAAAACTCTCA
AGGATCTTACCGCTGTTGAGATCCAGTTCGATGTAACCCACTCGTGCACCCAACTGATCTTCAGCATCTT
TTACTTTCACCAGCGTTTCTGGGTGAGCAAAAACAGGAAGGCAAAATGCCGCAAAAAAGGGAATAAGGGC
GACACGGAAATGTTGAATACTCATACTCTTCCTTTTTCAATATTATTGAAGCATTTATCAGGGTTATTGT
CTCATGAGCGGATACATATTTGAATGTATTTAGAAAAATAAACAAATAGGGGTTCCGCGCACATTTCCCC
GAAAAGTGCCACCTG
[124 nt withheld, positions 4356-4479]
C
[91 nt withheld, positions 4481-4571]
A
[49 nt withheld, positions 4573-4621]
CCTTTGACGTTGGAGTCCACGTTCTTT
[37 nt withheld, positions 4649-4685]
ACCCTATCTCGGTCTATTCTTTTGATTTATAAGGGATTTTGCCGATTTCGGCCTATTGGTTAAAAAATGA
GCTGATTTAACAAAAATTTAACGCGAATTTTAACAAAATATTAACGCTTACAATTTGCCATTCGCCATTC
AGGCTGCGCAACTGTTGGGAAGGGCGATCGGTGCGGGCCTCTTCGCTATTACGCCAGCCCAAGCTACCAT
GATAAGTAAGTAATATTAAGGTACGGGAGGTACTTGGAGCGGCCGC
Features (pLannotate 1.2.2; 21 found; start..end, strand, type, name):
      1..49      +  polyA_signal   poly(A) signal: synthetic polyadenylation signal
     63..154     +  misc_feature   pause site: RNA polymerase II transcriptional pause signal from the human α2 globin gene
    192..210     -  rep_origin     f1 ori (fragment): f1 bacteriophage origin of replication; arrow indicates direction of (+) strand synthesis
    215..370     -  CDS            lacZα (fragment): LacZα fragment of β-galactosidase; lacZ fragment
    378..396     +  promoter       T7 promoter: promoter for bacteriophage T7 RNA polymerase
    405..428     -  misc_feature   MCS (fragment): pBluescript multiple cloning site
    444..462     -  promoter       T3 promoter: promoter for bacteriophage T3 RNA polymerase
    507..523     -  protein_bind   lac operator: The lac repressor binds to the lac operator to inhibit transcription in E. coli. This inhibition can be relieved by adding lactose or isopropyl-β-D-thiogalactopyranoside (IPTG). lac repressor encoded by lacI
    531..561     -  promoter       lac promoter: promoter for the E. coli lac operon
    576..597     -  protein_bind   CAP binding site: CAP binding activates transcription in the presence of cAMP. E. coli catabolite activator protein
    765..910     +  promoter       HSV TK promoter: herpes simplex virus thymidine kinase promoter
    988..1120    +  intron         chimeric intron: chimera between introns from human β-globin and immunoglobulin heavy chain genes
   1180..1887    +  CDS            mCherry: mCherry is a basic (constitutively fluorescent) red fluorescent protein published in 2004, derived from Discosoma sp.. It is reported to be a very rapidly-maturing monomer with low acid sensitivity.
   2065..2186    -  polyA_signal   SV40 poly(A) signal: SV40 polyadenylation signal
   2209..2277    -  CDS            large T antigen (fragment): large T antigen from SV40 (simian virus 40)
   2293..2425    +  CDS            TcR (fragment): tetracycline efflux protein; tet; confers resistance to tetracycline
   2605..3193    -  rep_origin     ori: high-copy-number ColE1/pMB1/pBR322/pUC origin of replication
   3364..4224    -  CDS            AmpR: β-lactamase; bla; confers resistance to ampicillin, carbenicillin, and related antibiotics
   4225..4329    -  promoter       AmpR promoter: bla
   4356..4784    +  rep_origin     f1 ori (sequence partly withheld): f1 bacteriophage origin of replication; arrow indicates direction of (+) strand synthesis
   4816..4883    -  CDS            lacZα (fragment): LacZα fragment of β-galactosidase; lacZ fragment
