>Addgene plasmid #130548 | pTK_BsmBI_LacZ_Cherry_Nanotag_109 | addgene full sequence | sequence record 257735 | Addgene NGS Result
TCTGCGATCTAAGTAAGCTTGCTGCTTCATCCCCGTGGCCCGTTGCTCGCGTTTGCTGGCGGTGTCCCCG
GAAGAAATATATTTGCATGTCTTTAGTTCTATGATGACACAAACCCCGCCCAGCGTCTTGTCATTGGCGA
ATTCGAACACGCAGATGCAGTCGGGGCGGCGCGGTCCCAGGTCCACTTCGCATATTAAGGTGACGCGTGT
GGCCTCGAACACCGAGCGACCCTGCAGCGACCCGCTTAACAGCGTCAACAGCGTGCCGCAGATCCCAAGC
TTGCGGCCGCTTAAGCTGCAGAAGTTGGTCGTGAGGCACTGGGCAGGTAAGTATCAAGGTTACAAGACAG
GTTTAAGGAGACCAATAGAAACTGGGCTTGTCGAGACAGAGAAGACTCTTGCGTTTCTGATAGGCACCTA
TTGGTCTTACTGACATCCACTTTGCCTTTCTCTCCACAGGTGTCCACTCCCAGGTTCAATACAGCTCTTA
AGCGGCCGCAAGCTAGCTTGCCGCCACCATGGTGAGCAAGGGCGAGGAGGATAACATGGCCATCATCAAG
GAGTTCATGCGCTTCAAGGTGCACATGGAGGGCTCCGTGAACGGCCACGAGTTCGAGATCGAGGGCGAGG
GCGAGGGCCGCCCCTACGAGGGCACCCAGACCGCCAAGCTGAAGGTGACCAAGGGTGGCCCCCTGCCCTT
CGCCTGGGACATCCTGTCCCCTCAGTTCATGTACGGCTCCAAGGCCTACGTGAAGCACCCCGCCGACATC
CCCGACTACTTGAAGCTGTCCTTCCCCGAGGGCTTCAAGTGGGAGCGCGTGATGAACTTCGAGGACGGCG
GCGTGGTGACCGTGACCCAGGACTCCTCCCTGCAGGACGGCGAGTTCATCTACAAGGTGAAGCTGCGCGG
CACCAACTTCCCCTCCGACGGCCCCGTAATGCAGAAGAAGACCATGGGCTGGGAGGCCTCCTCCGAGCGG
ATGTACCCCGAGGACGGCGCCCTGAAGGGCGAGATCAAGCAGAGGCTGAAGCTGAAGGACGGCGGCCACT
ACGACGCTGAGGTCAAGACCACCTACAAGGCCAAGAAGCCCGTGCAGCTGCCCGGCGCCTACAACGTCAA
CATCAAGTTGGACATCACCTCCCACAACGAGGACTACACCATCGTGGAACAGTACGAACGCGCCGAGGGC
CGCCACTCCACCGGCGGCATGGACGAGCTGTACAAGTGAGCCTCTAGACTCCCTCAGCGGCGCGCCATCG
GAGCATATCGTGCTTGTCGATTAGGAGCCTGTCTGCTTGAACCGTTTGGGTGGGCGATACTTCAGTCGCA
TGCCGTTTGACAAGAGACACTTAGATCTCACGTGTCTAGAGTCGGGGCGGCCGGCCGCTTCGAGCAGACA
TGATAAGATACATTGATGAGTTTGGACAAACCACAACTAGAATGCAGTGAAAAAAATGCTTTATTTGTGA
AATTTGTGATGCTATTGCTTTATTTGTAACCATTATAAGCTGCAATAAACAAGTTAACAACAACAATTGC
ATTCATTTTATGTTTCAGGTTCAGGGGGAGGTGTGGGAGGTTTTTTAAAGCAAGTAAAACCTCTACAAAT
GTGGTAAAATCGATAAGGATCCGTCGACCGATGCCCTTGAGAGCCTTCAACCCAGTCAGCTCCTTCCGGT
GGGCGCGGGGCATGACTATCGTCGCCGCACTTATGACTGTCTTCTTTATCATGCAACTCGTAGGACAGGT
GCCGGCAGCGCTCTTCCGCTTCCTCGCTCACTGACTCGCTGCGCTCGGTCGTTCGGCTGCGGCGAGCGGT
ATCAGCTCACTCAAAGGCGGTAATACGGTTATCCACAGAATCAGGGGATAACGCAGGAAAGAACATGTGA
GCAAAAGGCCAGCAAAAGGCCAGGAACCGTAAAAAGGCCGCGTTGCTGGCGTTTTTCCATAGGCTCCGCC
CCCCTGACGAGCATCACAAAAATCGACGCTCAAGTCAGAGGTGGCGAAACCCGACAGGACTATAAAGATA
CCAGGCGTTTCCCCCTGGAAGCTCCCTCGTGCGCTCTCCTGTTCCGACCCTGCCGCTTACCGGATACCTG
TCCGCCTTTCTCCCTTCGGGAAGCGTGGCGCTTTCTCATAGCTCACGCTGTAGGTATCTCAGTTCGGTGT
AGGTCGTTCGCTCCAAGCTGGGCTGTGTGCACGAACCCCCCGTTCAGCCCGACCGCTGCGCCTTATCCGG
TAACTATCGTCTTGAGTCCAACCCGGTAAGACACGACTTATCGCCACTGGCAGCAGCCACTGGTAACAGG
ATTAGCAGAGCGAGGTATGTAGGCGGTGCTACAGAGTTCTTGAAGTGGTGGCCTAACTACGGCTACACTA
GAAGAACAGTATTTGGTATCTGCGCTCTGCTGAAGCCAGTTACCTTCGGAAAAAGAGTTGGTAGCTCTTG
ATCCGGCAAACAAACCACCGCTGGTAGCGGTGGTTTTTTTGTTTGCAAGCAGCAGATTACGCGCAGAAAA
AAAGGATCTCAAGAAGATCCTTTGATCTTTTCTACGGGGTCTGACGCTCAGTGGAACGAAAACTCACGTT
AAGGGATTTTGGTCATGAGATTATCAAAAAGGATCTTCACCTAGATCCTTTTAAATTAAAAATGAAGTTT
TAAATCAATCTAAAGTATATATGAGTAAACTTGGTCTGACAGTTACCAATGCTTAATCAGTGAGGCACCT
ATCTCAGCGATCTGTCTATTTCGTTCATCCATAGTTGCCTGACTCCCCGTCGTGTAGATAACTACGATAC
GGGAGGGCTTACCATCTGGCCCCAGTGCTGCAATGATACCGCGAGACCCACGCTCACCGGCTCCAGATTT
ATCAGCAATAAACCAGCCAGCCGGAAGGGCCGAGCGCAGAAGTGGTCCTGCAACTTTATCCGCCTCCATC
CAGTCTATTAATTGTTGCCGGGAAGCTAGAGTAAGTAGTTCGCCAGTTAATAGTTTGCGCAACGTTGTTG
CCATTGCTACAGGCATCGTGGTGTCACGCTCGTCGTTTGGTATGGCTTCATTCAGCTCCGGTTCCCAACG
ATCAAGGCGAGTTACATGATCCCCCATGTTGTGCAAAAAAGCGGTTAGCTCCTTCGGTCCTCCGATCGTT
GTCAGAAGTAAGTTGGCCGCAGTGTTATCACTCATGGTTATGGCAGCACTGCATAATTCTCTTACTGTCA
TGCCATCCGTAAGATGCTTTTCTGTGACTGGTGAGTACTCAACCAAGTCATTCTGAGAATAGTGTATGCG
GCGACCGAGTTGCTCTTGCCCGGCGTCAATACGGGATAATACCGCGCCACATAGCAGAACTTTAAAAGTG
CTCATCATTGGAAAACGTTCTTCGGGGCGAAAACTCTCAAGGATCTTACCGCTGTTGAGATCCAGTTCGA
TGTAACCCACTCGTGCACCCAACTGATCTTCAGCATCTTTTACTTTCACCAGCGTTTCTGGGTGAGCAAA
AACAGGAAGGCAAAATGCCGCAAAAAAGGGAATAAGGGCGACACGGAAATGTTGAATACTCATACTCTTC
CTTTTTCAATATTATTGAAGCATTTATCAGGGTTATTGTCTCATGAGCGGATACATATTTGAATGTATTT
AGAAAAATAAACAAATAGGGGTTCCGCGCACATTTCCCCGAAAAGTGCCACCTG
[124 nt withheld, positions 3695-3818]
C
[91 nt withheld, positions 3820-3910]
A
[49 nt withheld, positions 3912-3960]
CCTTTGACGTTGGAGTCCACGTTCTTT
[37 nt withheld, positions 3988-4024]
ACCCTATCTCGGTCTATTCTTTTGATTTATAAGGGATTTTGCCGATTTCGGCCTATTGGTTAAAAAATGA
GCTGATTTAACAAAAATTTAACGCGAATTTTAACAAAATATTAACGCTTACAATTTGCCATTCGCCATTC
AGGCTGCGCAACTGTTGGGAAGGGCGATCGGTGCGGGCCTCTTCGCTATTACGCCAGCCCAAGCTACCAT
GATAAGTAAGTAATATTAAGGTACGGGAGGTACTTGGAGCGGCCGCAATAAAATATCTTTATTTTCATTA
CATCTGTGTGTTGGTTTTTTGTGTGAATCGATAGTACTAACATACGCTCTCCATCAAAACAAAACGAAAC
AAAACAAACTAGCAAAATAGGCTGTCCCCAGTGCAAGTGCAGGTGCCAGAACATTTCTCTATCGATAGGT
ACCGAGCTCGAGTTGTGCAGGAGACGGGCGCCGCTACAGGGCGCGTCCCATTCGCCATTCAGGCTGCGCA
ACTGTTGGGAAGGGCGATCGGTGCGGGCCTCTTCGCTATTACGCCAGCTGGCGAAAGGGGGATGTGCTGC
AAGGCGATTAAGTTGGGTAACGCCAGGGTTTTCCCAGTCACGACGTTGTAAAACGACGGCCAGTGAGCGC
GCGTAATACGACTCACTATAGGGCGAATTGGGTACCGGGCCCCCCCTCGAGGTCCTCCAGCTTTTGTTCC
CTTTAGTGAGGGTTAATTGCGCGCTTGGCGTAATCATGGTCATAGCTGTTTCCTGTGTGAAATTGTTATC
CGCTCACAATTCCACACAACATACGAGCCGGAAGCATAAAGTGTAAAGCCTGGGGTGCCTAATGAGTGAG
CTAACTCACATTAATTGCGTTGCGCTCACTGCCCGCTTTCCACCGGTCGTCTCACGGTGGCTAGCCCGGG
CTCGAGA
Features (pLannotate 1.2.2; 21 found; start..end, strand, type, name):
    104..249     +  promoter       HSV TK promoter: herpes simplex virus thymidine kinase promoter
    327..459     +  intron         chimeric intron: chimera between introns from human β-globin and immunoglobulin heavy chain genes
    519..1226    +  CDS            mCherry: mCherry is a basic (constitutively fluorescent) red fluorescent protein published in 2004, derived from Discosoma sp.. It is reported to be a very rapidly-maturing monomer with low acid sensitivity.
   1404..1525    -  polyA_signal   SV40 poly(A) signal: SV40 polyadenylation signal
   1548..1616    -  CDS            large T antigen (fragment): large T antigen from SV40 (simian virus 40)
   1632..1764    +  CDS            TcR (fragment): tetracycline efflux protein; tet; confers resistance to tetracycline
   1944..2532    -  rep_origin     ori: high-copy-number ColE1/pMB1/pBR322/pUC origin of replication
   2703..3563    -  CDS            AmpR: β-lactamase; bla; confers resistance to ampicillin, carbenicillin, and related antibiotics
   3564..3668    -  promoter       AmpR promoter: bla
   3695..4123    +  rep_origin     f1 ori (sequence partly withheld): f1 bacteriophage origin of replication; arrow indicates direction of (+) strand synthesis
   4155..4222    -  CDS            lacZα (fragment): LacZα fragment of β-galactosidase; lacZ fragment
   4281..4329    +  polyA_signal   poly(A) signal: synthetic polyadenylation signal
   4343..4434    +  misc_feature   pause site: RNA polymerase II transcriptional pause signal from the human α2 globin gene
   4472..4490    -  rep_origin     f1 ori (fragment): f1 bacteriophage origin of replication; arrow indicates direction of (+) strand synthesis
   4495..4650    -  CDS            lacZα (fragment): LacZα fragment of β-galactosidase; lacZ fragment
   4658..4676    +  promoter       T7 promoter: promoter for bacteriophage T7 RNA polymerase
   4685..4708    -  misc_feature   MCS (fragment): pBluescript multiple cloning site
   4724..4742    -  promoter       T3 promoter: promoter for bacteriophage T3 RNA polymerase
   4787..4803    -  protein_bind   lac operator: The lac repressor binds to the lac operator to inhibit transcription in E. coli. This inhibition can be relieved by adding lactose or isopropyl-β-D-thiogalactopyranoside (IPTG). lac repressor encoded by lacI
   4811..4841    -  promoter       lac promoter: promoter for the E. coli lac operon
   4856..4877    -  protein_bind   CAP binding site: CAP binding activates transcription in the presence of cAMP. E. coli catabolite activator protein
