[The description below was written by a language model from this plasmid's Addgene catalogue record and pLannotate feature annotations shown in this document.]
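Description:
pTK_BsmBI_LacZ_Cherry_Nanotag_109 is an enhancer-testing reporter plasmid built on the pTK_BsmBI backbone. It is designed so that candidate cis-regulatory elements can be cloned upstream of a minimal promoter and scored by fluorescent reporter output. It is maintained in E. coli under ampicillin selection (β-lactamase with its own bla promoter). It carries a ColE1/pUC-type origin, which the annotation labels high-copy although the catalogue lists the plasmid as low copy, and an f1 phage origin is also present. The two sequence records, one from the depositor and one from repository sequencing, are the same length. They show the same 21 features and differ only in their start coordinate.

The reporter unit consists of the herpes simplex virus thymidine kinase minimal promoter, a chimeric β-globin/immunoglobulin intron that aids transcript processing, the mCherry coding sequence and an SV40 polyadenylation signal. Immediately upstream of the TK promoter sits a small lacZα cassette, the recorded 276 bp insert. It has a lac promoter, operator and CAP site, along with T7 and T3 promoters and a remnant of the pBluescript polylinker. The plasmid name suggests that this cassette is a stuffer released by BsmBI digestion, so that replacing it with an enhancer could be followed by blue/white screening. However, the record lists the cloning sites as unknown. A synthetic poly(A) signal and an RNA polymerase II pause site lie upstream of the cloning position, insulating the reporter from read-through transcription originating in the backbone.

The "Nanotag_109" in the name implies a unique sequence tag that distinguishes this vector from sibling reporters, but no such element is annotated in the feature tables. The associated work concerns neural crest gene regulatory networks in vivo, which is consistent with use for assaying enhancer activity in embryos.
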