Addgene plasmid #130548: pTK_BsmBI_LacZ_Cherry_Nanotag_109
Purpose: Enhancer cloning nanotag reporter vector
Depositing lab: Tatjana Sauka-Spengler. Publication: Reconstruction of the Global Neural Crest Gene Regulatory Network In Vivo. Williams RM, Candido-Ferreira I, Repapi E, Gavriouchkina D, Senanayake U, Ling ITC, Telenius J, Taylor S, Hughes J, Sauka-Spengler T. Dev Cell. 2019 Oct 21;51(2):255-276.e7. doi: 10.1016/j.devcel.2019.10.003. PubMed 31639368.
Backbone
  Vector backbone: pTK_BsmBI
  Backbone size w/o insert (bp): 4670
  Vector type: Enhancer cloning nanotag reporter vector
Growth in bacteria
  Bacterial resistance: Ampicillin, 100 μg/mL
  Growth temperature: 37°C
  Growth strain: DH5alpha
  Copy number: Low Copy
Gene/Insert
  Gene/Insert name: LacZ
  Insert size (bp): 276
  Promoter: thymidine kinase minimal promoter
  Cloning method: Restriction Enzyme; 5′ cloning site Unknown (unknown if destroyed)
  Sequencing primers: 5′ pTK forward CTAGCAAAATAGGCTGTCCC; 3′ pTK reverse ATATTTCTTCCGGGGACACC
Terms and licenses: Academic/Nonprofit Terms; Industry Terms: Not Available to Industry
How to cite: pTK_BsmBI_LacZ_Cherry_Nanotag_109 was a gift from Tatjana Sauka-Spengler (Addgene plasmid # 130548 ; http://n2t.net/addgene:130548 ; RRID:Addgene_130548)
